Addgene plasmid #121220: pUC57-Kan_BR29_00105921
Purpose: Level 0 Golden-Gate compatible vector
Depositing lab: Sophien Kamoun. Depositing organization: Sainsbury Laboratory, Norwich. Publication: A Clone Resource of Magnaporthe oryzae Effectors That Share Sequence and Structural Similarities Across Host-Specific Lineages. Petit-Houdenot Y, Langner T, Harant A, Win J, Kamoun S. Mol Plant Microbe Interact. 2020 Aug;33(8):1032-1035. doi: 10.1094/MPMI-03-20-0052-A. Epub 2020 Jun 22. PubMed 32460610.
Backbone
  Vector backbone: pUC57-Kan
  Backbone size w/o insert (bp): 2626
  Vector type: Golden Gate
  Selectable markers: lacZ
Growth in bacteria
  Bacterial resistance: Kanamycin, 50 μg/mL
  Growth temperature: 37°C
  Growth strain: DH5alpha
  Copy number: High Copy
Gene/Insert
  Gene/Insert name: BR29_00105921
  Mutation: Magnaporthe grisea
  Cloning method: Restriction Enzyme; 5′ cloning site EcoRV (unknown if destroyed); 3′ cloning site EcoRV (unknown if destroyed)
  Sequencing primers: 5′ M13Fw; 3′ M13Rv
Terms and licenses: Academic/Nonprofit Terms; Industry Terms: Not Available to Industry
How to cite: pUC57-Kan_BR29_00105921 was a gift from Sophien Kamoun (Addgene plasmid # 121220 ; http://n2t.net/addgene:121220 ; RRID:Addgene_121220)
