[The description below was written by a language model from this plasmid's Addgene catalogue record and pLannotate feature annotations shown in this document.]
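Description:
pUC57-Kan_BR29_00105921 is a small, high-copy E. coli cloning plasmid that serves as a Level 0 module for Golden Gate assembly. It is built on the pUC57-Kan backbone, and the depositor's full sequence is 2,962 nt. It replicates from a ColE1/pUC-type origin and is selected with kanamycin through an aph(3')-Ia aminoglycoside phosphotransferase gene, which the annotation places directly downstream of a bla (AmpR) promoter. Short remnants of bom, rop and lacI are also detected. These are fragments inherited from the pBR322/pUC lineage, not functional units.

The insert, BR29_00105921, was placed into the EcoRV site of the backbone; whether the flanking sites survive is not recorded. The feature table does not annotate the insert itself. However, it shows the lac promoter, operator and CAP site separated from a lacZα fragment by an unannotated gap of about 400 nt. This layout is consistent with the insert interrupting the lacZα region that the record lists as the screening marker. The lacZα region sits between the M13 forward and reverse sequencing primers.

The record gives Magnaporthe grisea as the source organism, although this is entered in the mutation field. The associated publication describes a clone collection of Magnaporthe oryzae effectors that share sequence and structural similarity across host-specific lineages, so the insert is presumably one such candidate effector coding sequence. The record does not state its function, its exact boundaries, or the type IIS enzyme and overhangs used. No eukaryotic promoter, tag or terminator is present. The plasmid is therefore a storage and donor module, from which the effector part can be assembled into higher-level expression constructs.
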