Features (pLannotate 1.2.2; 10 found; start..end, strand, type, name):
    137..236     +  misc_feature   bom (fragment): basis of mobility region from pBR322
    242..399     -  CDS            lacZα (fragment): LacZα fragment of β-galactosidase; lacZ fragment
    810..826     -  protein_bind   lac operator: The lac repressor binds to the lac operator to inhibit transcription in E. coli. This inhibition can be relieved by adding lactose or isopropyl-β-D-thiogalactopyranoside (IPTG). lac repressor encoded by lacI
    834..864     -  promoter       lac promoter: promoter for the E. coli lac operon
    879..900     -  protein_bind   CAP binding site: CAP binding activates transcription in the presence of cAMP. E. coli catabolite activator protein
    913..1005    -  CDS            lacI (fragment): lac repressor; lacI; The lac repressor binds to the lac operator to inhibit transcription in E. coli. This inhibition can be relieved by adding lactose or isopropyl-β-D-thiogalactopyranoside (IPTG).
   1188..1776    -  rep_origin     ori: high-copy-number ColE1/pMB1/pBR322/pUC origin of replication
   1947..2762    -  CDS            KanR: aminoglycoside phosphotransferase; aph(3')-Ia; confers resistance to kanamycin in bacteria or G418 (Geneticin®) in eukaryotes
   2763..2867    -  promoter       AmpR promoter: bla
   2962..35      +  CDS            rop (fragment) (across the origin): Rop protein, which maintains plasmids at low copy number; rop
>Addgene plasmid #121220 | pUC57-Kan_BR29_00105921 | depositor full sequence | sequence record 231240 | pUC57-Kan_BR29_00105921 sequence 2962 bps
TCGCGCGTTTCGGTGATGACGGTGAAAACCTCTGACACATGCAGCTCCCGGAGACGGTCACAGCTTGTCT
GTAAGCGGATGCCGGGAGCAGACAAGCCCGTCAGGGCGCGTCAGCGGGTGTTGGCGGGTGTCGGGGCTGG
CTTAACTATGCGGCATCAGAGCAGATTGTACTGAGAGTGCACCATATGCGGTGTGAAATACCGCACAGAT
GCGTAAGGAGAAAATACCGCATCAGGCGCCATTCGCCATTCAGGCTGCGCAACTGTTGGGAAGGGCGATC
GGTGCGGGCCTCTTCGCTATTACGCCAGCTGGCGAAAGGGGGATGTGCTGCAAGGCGATTAAGTTGGGTA
ACGCCAGGGTTTTCCCAGTCACGACGTTGTAAAACGACGGCCAGTGAATTGACGCGTATTGGGATGGAAC
TTGGTCTCTAATGGATAATATTACTTTTGGTACTGGTTCTACTGGTGGTAGATGTTGTGATCATGGTGTT
TCTGATCCATCTGAAACTTGTAAAAAAAAAGGTTTGAACTCTTATGGTTGTACTGATTGGTCTTATTCTG
CTAAAGATGGTGGTGATTTTTTGTATTTTCCAAAAGGTGGTTGTGATGTTGATACTGTTAAAAATTGGCC
AGTTGGTAGAGATGTTTTGGATTTTATTCCAGGTTCTGTTGTTACTCATTTGAAAGAAAAAACTTCTGAT
TTGGAAGTTGGTTTTATTGGTTGTGCTAATTGAGCTTAGAGACCAAGTTCCATCCCAATGGCGCGCCGAG
CTTGGCTCGAGCATGGTCATAGCTGTTTCCTGTGTGAAATTGTTATCCGCTCACAATTCCACACAACATA
CGAGCCGGAAGCATAAAGTGTAAAGCCTGGGGTGCCTAATGAGTGAGCTAACTCACATTAATTGCGTTGC
GCTCACTGCCCGCTTTCCAGTCGGGAAACCTGTCGTGCCAGCTGCATTAATGAATCGGCCAACGCGCGGG
GAGAGGCGGTTTGCGTATTGGGCGCTCTTCCGCTTCCTCGCTCACTGACTCGCTGCGCTCGGTCGTTCGG
CTGCGGCGAGCGGTATCAGCTCACTCAAAGGCGGTAATACGGTTATCCACAGAATCAGGGGATAACGCAG
GAAAGAACATGTGAGCAAAAGGCCAGCAAAAGGCCAGGAACCGTAAAAAGGCCGCGTTGCTGGCGTTTTT
CCATAGGCTCCGCCCCCCTGACGAGCATCACAAAAATCGACGCTCAAGTCAGAGGTGGCGAAACCCGACA
GGACTATAAAGATACCAGGCGTTTCCCCCTGGAAGCTCCCTCGTGCGCTCTCCTGTTCCGACCCTGCCGC
TTACCGGATACCTGTCCGCCTTTCTCCCTTCGGGAAGCGTGGCGCTTTCTCATAGCTCACGCTGTAGGTA
TCTCAGTTCGGTGTAGGTCGTTCGCTCCAAGCTGGGCTGTGTGCACGAACCCCCCGTTCAGCCCGACCGC
TGCGCCTTATCCGGTAACTATCGTCTTGAGTCCAACCCGGTAAGACACGACTTATCGCCACTGGCAGCAG
CCACTGGTAACAGGATTAGCAGAGCGAGGTATGTAGGCGGTGCTACAGAGTTCTTGAAGTGGTGGCCTAA
CTACGGCTACACTAGAAGAACAGTATTTGGTATCTGCGCTCTGCTGAAGCCAGTTACCTTCGGAAAAAGA
GTTGGTAGCTCTTGATCCGGCAAACAAACCACCGCTGGTAGCGGTGGTTTTTTTGTTTGCAAGCAGCAGA
TTACGCGCAGAAAAAAAGGATCTCAAGAAGATCCTTTGATCTTTTCTACGGGGTCTGACGCTCAGTGGAA
CGAAAACTCACGTTAAGGGATTTTGGTCATGAGATTATCAAAAAGGATCTTCACCTAGATCCTTTTAAAT
TAAAAATGAAGTTTTAAATCAATCTAAAGTATATATGAGTAAACTTGGTCTGACAGTTAGAAAAACTCAT
CGAGCATCAAATGAAACTGCAATTTATTCATATCAGGATTATCAATACCATATTTTTGAAAAAGCCGTTT
CTGTAATGAAGGAGAAAACTCACCGAGGCAGTTCCATAGGATGGCAAGATCCTGGTATCGGTCTGCGATT
CCGACTCGTCCAACATCAATACAACCTATTAATTTCCCCTCGTCAAAAATAAGGTTATCAAGTGAGAAAT
CACCATGAGTGACGACTGAATCCGGTGAGAATGGCAAAAGTTTATGCATTTCTTTCCAGACTTGTTCAAC
AGGCCAGCCATTACGCTCGTCATCAAAATCACTCGCATCAACCAAACCGTTATTCATTCGTGATTGCGCC
TGAGCGAGACGAAATACGCGATCGCTGTTAAAAGGACAATTACAAACAGGAATCGAATGCAACCGGCGCA
GGAACACTGCCAGCGCATCAACAATATTTTCACCTGAATCAGGATATTCTTCTAATACCTGGAATGCTGT
TTTCCCAGGGATCGCAGTGGTGAGTAACCATGCATCATCAGGAGTACGGATAAAATGCTTGATGGTCGGA
AGAGGCATAAATTCCGTCAGCCAGTTTAGTCTGACCATCTCATCTGTAACATCATTGGCAACGCTACCTT
TGCCATGTTTCAGAAACAACTCTGGCGCATCGGGCTTCCCATACAATCGATAGATTGTCGCACCTGATTG
CCCGACATTATCGCGAGCCCATTTATACCCATATAAATCAGCATCCATGTTGGAATTTAATCGCGGCCTA
GAGCAAGACGTTTCCCGTTGAATATGGCTCATACTCTTCCTTTTTCAATATTATTGAAGCATTTATCAGG
GTTATTGTCTCATGAGCGGATACATATTTGAATGTATTTAGAAAAATAAACAAATAGGGGTTCCGCGCAC
ATTTCCCCGAAAAGTGCCACCTGACGTCTAAGAAACCATTATTATCATGACATTAACCTATAAAAATAGG
CGTATCACGAGGCCCTTTCGTC
