>Addgene plasmid #121220 | pUC57-Kan_BR29_00105921 | depositor partial sequence | sequence record 230692 | BR29_00105921
TTGGTCTCTAATGGATAATATTACTTTTGGTACTGGTTCTACTGGTGGTAGATGTTGTGATCATGGTGTT
TCTGATCCATCTGAAACTTGTAAAAAAAAAGGTTTGAACTCTTATGGTTGTACTGATTGGTCTTATTCTG
CTAAAGATGGTGGTGATTTTTTGTATTTTCCAAAAGGTGGTTGTGATGTTGATACTGTTAAAAATTGGCC
AGTTGGTAGAGATGTTTTGGATTTTATTCCAGGTTCTGTTGTTACTCATTTGAAAGAAAAAACTTCTGAT
TTGGAAGTTGGTTTTATTGGTTGTGCTAATTGAGCTTAGAGACCAA
