>Addgene plasmid #121220 | pUC57-Kan_BR29_00105921 | depositor partial sequence | sequence record 230693 | empty_vector
TCGCGCGTTTCGGTGATGACGGTGAAAACCTCTGACACATGCAGCTCCCGGAGACGGTCACAGCTTGTCT
GTAAGCGGATGCCGGGAGCAGACAAGCCCGTCAGGGCGCGTCAGCGGGTGTTGGCGGGTGTCGGGGCTGG
CTTAACTATGCGGCATCAGAGCAGATTGTACTGAGAGTGCACCATATGCGGTGTGAAATACCGCACAGAT
GCGTAAGGAGAAAATACCGCATCAGGCGCCATTCGCCATTCAGGCTGCGCAACTGTTGGGAAGGGCGATC
GGTGCGGGCCTCTTCGCTATTACGCCAGCTGGCGAAAGGGGGATGTGCTGCAAGGCGATTAAGTTGGGTA
ACGCCAGGGTTTTCCCAGTCACGACGTTGTAAAACGACGGCCAGTGAATTGACGCGTATTGGGATATCCC
AATGGCGCGCCGAGCTTGGCTCGAGCATGGTCATAGCTGTTTCCTGTGTGAAATTGTTATCCGCTCACAA
TTCCACACAACATACGAGCCGGAAGCATAAAGTGTAAAGCCTGGGGTGCCTAATGAGTGAGCTAACTCAC
ATTAATTGCGTTGCGCTCACTGCCCGCTTTCCAGTCGGGAAACCTGTCGTGCCAGCTGCATTAATGAATC
GGCCAACGCGCGGGGAGAGGCGGTTTGCGTATTGGGCGCTCTTCCGCTTCCTCGCTCACTGACTCGCTGC
GCTCGGTCGTTCGGCTGCGGCGAGCGGTATCAGCTCACTCAAAGGCGGTAATACGGTTATCCACAGAATC
AGGGGATAACGCAGGAAAGAACATGTGAGCAAAAGGCCAGCAAAAGGCCAGGAACCGTAAAAAGGCCGCG
TTGCTGGCGTTTTTCCATAGGCTCCGCCCCCCTGACGAGCATCACAAAAATCGACGCTCAAGTCAGAGGT
GGCGAAACCCGACAGGACTATAAAGATACCAGGCGTTTCCCCCTGGAAGCTCCCTCGTGCGCTCTCCTGT
TCCGACCCTGCCGCTTACCGGATACCTGTCCGCCTTTCTCCCTTCGGGAAGCGTGGCGCTTTCTCATAGC
TCACGCTGTAGGTATCTCAGTTCGGTGTAGGTCGTTCGCTCCAAGCTGGGCTGTGTGCACGAACCCCCCG
TTCAGCCCGACCGCTGCGCCTTATCCGGTAACTATCGTCTTGAGTCCAACCCGGTAAGACACGACTTATC
GCCACTGGCAGCAGCCACTGGTAACAGGATTAGCAGAGCGAGGTATGTAGGCGGTGCTACAGAGTTCTTG
AAGTGGTGGCCTAACTACGGCTACACTAGAAGAACAGTATTTGGTATCTGCGCTCTGCTGAAGCCAGTTA
CCTTCGGAAAAAGAGTTGGTAGCTCTTGATCCGGCAAACAAACCACCGCTGGTAGCGGTGGTTTTTTTGT
TTGCAAGCAGCAGATTACGCGCAGAAAAAAAGGATCTCAAGAAGATCCTTTGATCTTTTCTACGGGGTCT
GACGCTCAGTGGAACGAAAACTCACGTTAAGGGATTTTGGTCATGAGATTATCAAAAAGGATCTTCACCT
AGATCCTTTTAAATTAAAAATGAAGTTTTAAATCAATCTAAAGTATATATGAGTAAACTTGGTCTGACAG
TTAGAAAAACTCATCGAGCATCAAATGAAACTGCAATTTATTCATATCAGGATTATCAATACCATATTTT
TGAAAAAGCCGTTTCTGTAATGAAGGAGAAAACTCACCGAGGCAGTTCCATAGGATGGCAAGATCCTGGT
ATCGGTCTGCGATTCCGACTCGTCCAACATCAATACAACCTATTAATTTCCCCTCGTCAAAAATAAGGTT
ATCAAGTGAGAAATCACCATGAGTGACGACTGAATCCGGTGAGAATGGCAAAAGTTTATGCATTTCTTTC
CAGACTTGTTCAACAGGCCAGCCATTACGCTCGTCATCAAAATCACTCGCATCAACCAAACCGTTATTCA
TTCGTGATTGCGCCTGAGCGAGACGAAATACGCGATCGCTGTTAAAAGGACAATTACAAACAGGAATCGA
ATGCAACCGGCGCAGGAACACTGCCAGCGCATCAACAATATTTTCACCTGAATCAGGATATTCTTCTAAT
ACCTGGAATGCTGTTTTCCCAGGGATCGCAGTGGTGAGTAACCATGCATCATCAGGAGTACGGATAAAAT
GCTTGATGGTCGGAAGAGGCATAAATTCCGTCAGCCAGTTTAGTCTGACCATCTCATCTGTAACATCATT
GGCAACGCTACCTTTGCCATGTTTCAGAAACAACTCTGGCGCATCGGGCTTCCCATACAATCGATAGATT
GTCGCACCTGATTGCCCGACATTATCGCGAGCCCATTTATACCCATATAAATCAGCATCCATGTTGGAAT
TTAATCGCGGCCTAGAGCAAGACGTTTCCCGTTGAATATGGCTCATACTCTTCCTTTTTCAATATTATTG
AAGCATTTATCAGGGTTATTGTCTCATGAGCGGATACATATTTGAATGTATTTAGAAAAATAAACAAATA
GGGGTTCCGCGCACATTTCCCCGAAAAGTGCCACCTGACGTCTAAGAAACCATTATTATCATGACATTAA
CCTATAAAAATAGGCGTATCACGAGGCCCTTTCGTC
