>Addgene plasmid #121220 | pUC57-Kan_BR29_00105921 | addgene partial sequence | sequence record 237754 | M13-F20 5'-TGTAAAACGACGGCCAGT-3'
TTGGTCTCTAATGGATAATATTACTTTTGGTACTGGTTCTACTGGTGGTAGATGTTGTGATCATGGTGTT
TCTGATCCATCTGAAACTTGTAAAAAAAAAGGTTTGAACTCTTATGGTTGTACTGATTGGTCTTATTCTG
CTAAAGATGGTGGTGATTTTTTGTATTTTCCAAAAGGTGGTTGTGATGTTGATACTGTTAAAAATTGGCC
AGTTGGTAGAGATGTTTTGGATTTTATTCCAGGTTCTGTTGTTACTCATTTGAAAGAAAAAACTTCTGAT
TTGGAAGTTGGTTTTATTGGTTGTGCTAATTGAGCTTAGAGACCAAGTTCCATCCCAATGGCGCGCCGAG
CTTGGCTCGAGCATGGTCATAGCTGTTTCCTGTGTGAAATTGTTATCCGCTCACAATTCCACACAACATA
CGAGCCGGAAGCATAAAGTGTAAAGCCTGGGGTGCCTAATGAGTGAGCTAACTCACATTAATTGCGTTGC
GCTCACTGCCCGCTTTCCAGTCGGGAAACCTGTCGTGCCAGCTGCATTAATGAATCGGCCAACGCGCGGG
GAGAGGCGGTTTGCGTATTGGGCGCTCTTCCGCTTCCTCGCTCACTGACTCGCTGCGCTCGGTCGTTCGG
CTGCGGCGAGCGGTATCAGCTCACTCAAAGGCGGTAATACGGTTATCCACAGAATCAGGGGATAACGCAG
GAAAGAACATGTGAGCAAAAGGCCAGCAAAAGGCCAGGAACCGTAAAAAGGCCGCGTTGCTGGCGTTTTT
CCATAGGCTCCGCCCCCCTGACGAGCATCACAAAAATCGACGCTCAAGTCAGAGGTGGCGAAACCCGACA
GGACTATAAAGATACCAGGCGTTTCCCCCTGGAAGCTCCCTCGTGCGCTCTCCTGTTCCGACCCTGCCGC
TTACCGGATACCTGTCCGCCTTT
